>Addgene plasmid #169845 | sgCTNNB1 Nicking | addgene full sequence | sequence record 334033 | Addgene NGS Result
TTCGGGGAAATGTGCGCGGAACCCCTATTTGTTTATTTTTCTAAATACATTCAAATATGTATCCGCTCAT
GAGACAATAACCCTGATAAATGCTTCAATAATATTGAAAAAGGAAGAGTATGAGTATTCAACATTTCCGT
GTCGCCCTTATTCCCTTTTTTGCGGCATTTTGCCTTCCTGTTTTTGCTCACCCAGAAACGCTGGTGAAAG
TAAAAGATGCTGAAGATCAGTTGGGTGCACGAGTGGGTTACATCGAACTGGATCTCAACAGCGGTAAGAT
CCTTGAGAGTTTTCGCCCCGAAGAACGTTTTCCAATGATGAGCACTTTTAAAGTTCTGCTATGTGGCGCG
GTATTATCCCGTATTGACGCCGGGCAAGAGCAACTCGGTCGCCGCATACACTATTCTCAGAATGACTTGG
TTGAGTACTCACCAGTCACAGAAAAGCATCTTACGGATGGCATGACAGTAAGAGAATTATGCAGTGCTGC
CATAACCATGAGTGATAACACTGCGGCCAACTTACTTCTGACAACGATCGGAGGACCGAAGGAGCTAACC
GCTTTTTTGCACAACATGGGGGATCATGTAACTCGCCTTGATCGTTGGGAACCGGAGCTGAATGAAGCCA
TACCAAACGACGAGCGTGACACCACGATGCCTGTAGCAATGGCAACAACGTTGCGCAAACTATTAACTGG
CGAACTACTTACTCTAGCTTCCCGGCAACAATTAATAGACTGGATGGAGGCGGATAAAGTTGCAGGACCA
CTTCTGCGCTCGGCCCTTCCGGCTGGCTGGTTTATTGCTGATAAATCTGGAGCCGGTGAGCGTGGGTCTC
GCGGTATCATTGCAGCACTGGGGCCAGATGGTAAGCCCTCCCGTATCGTAGTTATCTACACGACGGGGAG
TCAGGCAACTATGGATGAACGAAATAGACAGATCGCTGAGATAGGTGCCTCACTGATTAAGCATTGGTAA
CTGTCAGACCAAGTTTACTCATATATACTTTAGATTGATTTAAAACTTCATTTTTAATTTAAAAGGATCT
AGGTGAAGATCCTTTTTGATAATCTCATGACCAAAATCCCTTAACGTGAGTTTTCGTTCCACTGAGCGTC
AGACCCCGTAGAAAAGATCAAAGGATCTTCTTGAGATCCTTTTTTTCTGCGCGTAATCTGCTGCTTGCAA
ACAAAAAAACCACCGCTACCAGCGGTGGTTTGTTTGCCGGATCAAGAGCTACCAACTCTTTTTCCGAAGG
TAACTGGCTTCAGCAGAGCGCAGATACCAAATACTGTTCTTCTAGTGTAGCCGTAGTTAGGCCACCACTT
CAAGAACTCTGTAGCACCGCCTACATACCTCGCTCTGCTAATCCTGTTACCAGTGGCTGCTGCCAGTGGC
GATAAGTCGTGTCTTACCGGGTTGGACTCAAGACGATAGTTACCGGATAAGGCGCAGCGGTCGGGCTGAA
CGGGGGGTTCGTGCACACAGCCCAGCTTGGAGCGAACGACCTACACCGAACTGAGATACCTACAGCGTGA
GCTATGAGAAAGCGCCACGCTTCCCGAAGGGAGAAAGGCGGACAGGTATCCGGTAAGCGGCAGGGTCGGA
ACAGGAGAGCGCACGAGGGAGCTTCCAGGGGGAAACGCCTGGTATCTTTATAGTCCTGTCGGGTTTCGCC
ACCTCTGACTTGAGCGTCGATTTTTGTGATGCTCGTCAGGGGGGCGGAGCCTATGGAAAAACGCCAGCAA
CGCGGCCTTTTTACGGTTCCTGGCCTTTTGCTGGCCTTTTGCTCACATGTTCTTTCCTGCGTTATCCCCT
GATTCTGTGGATAACCGTATTACCGCCTTTGAGTGAGCTGATACCGCTCGCCGCAGCCGAACGACCGAGC
GCAGCGAGTCAGTGAGCGAGGAAGCGGAAGAGCGCCCAATACGCAAACCGCCTCTCCCCGCGCGTTGGCC
GATTCATTAATGCAGCTGGCACGACAGGTTTCCCGACTGGAAAGCGGGCAGTGAGCGCAACGCAATTAAT
GTGAGTTAGCTCACTCATTAGGCACCCCAGGCTTTACACTTTATGCTTCCGGCTCGTATGTTGTGTGGAA
TTGTGAGCGGATAACAATTTCACACAGGAAACAGCTATGACCATGATTACGCCAAGCGCGCAATTAACCC
TCACTAAAGGGAACAAAAGCTGGAGCTCCACCGCGGTGGCGGCCGCCCCCTTCACCGAGGGCCTATTTCC
CATGATTCCTTCATATTTGCATATACGATACAAGGCTGTTAGAGAGATAATTGGAATTAATTTGACTGTA
AACACAAAGATATTAGTACAAAATACGTGACGTAGAAAGTAATAATTTCTTGGGTAGTTTGCAGTTTTAA
AATTATGTTTTAAAATGGACTATCATATGCTTACCGTAACTTGAAAGTATTTCGATTTCTTGGCTTTATA
TATCTTGTGGAAAGGACGAAACACCGGAAAAGCTGCTGTCAGCCACGTTTTAGAGCTAGAAATAGCAAGT
TAAAATAAGGCTAGTCCGTTATCAACTTGAAAAAGTGGCACCGAGTCGGTGCTTTTTTTGAATTCGATAT
CAAGCTTATCGATACCGTCGACCTCGAGGGGGGGCCCGGTACCCAATTCGCCCTATAGTGAGTCGTATTA
CGCGCGCTCACTGGCCGTCGTTTTACAACGTCGTGACTGGGAAAACCCTGGCGTTACCCAACTTAATCGC
CTTGCAGCACATCCCCCTTTCGCCAGCTGGCGTAATAGCGAAGAGGCCCGCACCGATCGCCCTTCCCAAC
AGTTGCGCAGCCTGAATGGCGAATGGG
[124 nt withheld, positions 2828-2951]
C
[91 nt withheld, positions 2953-3043]
A
[49 nt withheld, positions 3045-3093]
CCTTTGACGTTGGAGTCCACGTTCTTT
[37 nt withheld, positions 3121-3157]
ACCCTATCTCGGTCTATTCTTTTGATTTATAAGGGATTTTGCCGATTTCGGCCTATTGGTTAAAAAATGA
GCTGATTTAACAAAAATTTAACGCGAATTTTAACAAAATATTAACGCTTACAATTTAGGTGGCACTT
Features (pLannotate 1.2.2; 15 found; start..end, strand, type, name):
     15..119     +  promoter       AmpR promoter: bla
    120..980     +  CDS            AmpR: β-lactamase; bla; confers resistance to ampicillin, carbenicillin, and related antibiotics
   1151..1739    +  rep_origin     ori: high-copy-number ColE1/pMB1/pBR322/pUC origin of replication
   1922..2014    +  CDS            lacI (fragment): lac repressor; lacI; The lac repressor binds to the lac operator to inhibit transcription in E. coli. This inhibition can be relieved by adding lactose or isopropyl-β-D-thiogalactopyranoside (IPTG).
   2027..2048    +  protein_bind   CAP binding site: CAP binding activates transcription in the presence of cAMP. E. coli catabolite activator protein
   2063..2093    +  promoter       lac promoter: promoter for the E. coli lac operon
   2101..2117    +  protein_bind   lac operator: The lac repressor binds to the lac operator to inhibit transcription in E. coli. This inhibition can be relieved by adding lactose or isopropyl-β-D-thiogalactopyranoside (IPTG). lac repressor encoded by lacI
   2162..2180    +  promoter       T3 promoter: promoter for bacteriophage T3 RNA polymerase
   2193..2216    +  misc_feature   MCS (fragment): pBluescript multiple cloning site
   2227..2467    +  promoter       U6 promoter: RNA polymerase III promoter for human U6 snRNA
   2497..2572    +  misc_RNA       gRNA scaffold: guide RNA scaffold for the Streptococcus pyogenes CRISPR/Cas9 system
   2580..2633    +  misc_feature   MCS (fragment): pBluescript multiple cloning site
   2642..2660    -  promoter       T7 promoter: promoter for bacteriophage T7 RNA polymerase
   2668..2823    +  CDS            lacZα (fragment): LacZα fragment of β-galactosidase; lacZ fragment
   2828..3256    +  rep_origin     f1 ori (sequence partly withheld): f1 bacteriophage origin of replication; arrow indicates direction of (+) strand synthesis
