[The description below was written by a language model from this plasmid's Addgene catalogue record and pLannotate feature annotations shown in this document.]
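Description:
sgCTNNB1 Nicking is a small (about 3.3 kb) mammalian expression plasmid, built on a backbone recorded as pmd127, that produces a single guide RNA directed against the mouse Ctnnb1 (β-catenin) gene. The feature table shows a pBluescript-like architecture. A high-copy ColE1/pUC origin drives replication in E. coli, and a β-lactamase gene with its own promoter provides ampicillin selection. An f1 phage origin is also present, along with remnants of the lac region (a lacI fragment, CAP site, lac promoter and operator, and a lacZα fragment). Flanking T3 and T7 promoters and fragments of the multiple cloning site surround the insert. No mammalian selection marker, reporter or Cas9 coding sequence is annotated, so the plasmid supplies only the guide RNA.

The payload is a human U6 RNA polymerase III promoter followed by a short gap consistent with the 20-nt spacer, then the Streptococcus pyogenes Cas9 guide RNA scaffold. The cassette was inserted by Gibson assembly. This yields a conventional sgRNA rather than a prime editing guide RNA. According to the record, it serves as the nicking guide in a prime editing strategy, in which a second guide directs the Cas9 nickase portion of the editor to cut the non-edited strand and so favours incorporation of the edit. Here it is meant to be used with a prime editor and a corresponding pegRNA, supplied from other constructs, to install the oncogenic S45F substitution or S45 deletion in Ctnnb1 in mouse liver for cancer modelling in adult mice. The record does not state the delivery route.
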