Addgene plasmid #169845: sgCTNNB1 Nicking
Purpose: Express a nicking sgRNA used for installation of the oncogenic S45F or S45del in Ctnnb1 in mouse liver.
Depositing lab: Wen Xue. Depositing organization: University of Massachusetts, Worcester. Publication: Improved prime editors enable pathogenic allele correction and cancer modelling in adult mice. Liu P, Liang SQ, Zheng C, Mintzer E, Zhao YG, Ponnienselvan K, Mir A, Sontheimer EJ, Gao G, Flotte TR, Wolfe SA, Xue W. Nat Commun. 2021 Apr 9;12(1):2121. doi: 10.1038/s41467-021-22295-w. PubMed 33837189.
Backbone
  Vector backbone: pmd127
  Vector type: Mammalian Expression
Growth in bacteria
  Bacterial resistance: Ampicillin, 100 μg/mL
  Growth temperature: 37°C
  Growth strain: NEB Stable
  Copy number: High Copy
Gene/Insert
  Gene/Insert name: sgCTNNB1 Nicking
  gRNA/shRNA sequence: GAAAAGCTGCTGTCAGCCAC
  Species: M. musculus (mouse)
  Entrez Gene: Ctnnb1 (a.k.a. Bfc, Catnb, Mesc)
  Cloning method: Gibson Cloning
  Sequencing primers: 5′ HU6F
Terms and licenses: Academic/Nonprofit Terms; Industry Terms: Not Available to Industry
Depositor comments: Please visit https://doi.org/10.1101/2020.12.15.422970 for bioRxiv preprint.
How to cite: sgCTNNB1 Nicking was a gift from Wen Xue (Addgene plasmid # 169845 ; http://n2t.net/addgene:169845 ; RRID:Addgene_169845)
